Addgene plasmid #180199: pcDNA-FLAG-Co-NF-kB-Cterm
Purpose: Expresses FLAG-tagged Capsaspora NF-kB C-terminal sequences in mammalian cells
Depositing lab: Thomas Gilmore. Depositing organization: Boston University Main Campus. Publication: Comparison of NF-kappaB from the protists Capsaspora owczarzaki and Acanthoeca spectabilis reveals extensive evolutionary diversification of this transcription factor. Williams LM, Sridhar S, Samaroo J, Peart J, Adindu EK, Addanki A, DiRusso CJ, Aguirre Carrion PJ, Rodriguez-Sastre N, Siggers T, Gilmore TD. Commun Biol. 2021 Dec 16;4(1):1404. doi: 10.1038/s42003-021-02924-2. PubMed 34916615.
Backbone
  Vector backbone: pcDNA-FLAG
  Backbone size w/o insert (bp): 5500
  Total vector size (bp): 7500
  Vector type: Mammalian Expression
Growth in bacteria
  Bacterial resistance: Ampicillin, 100 μg/mL
  Growth temperature: 30°C
  Growth strain: DH5alpha
  Copy number: High Copy
Gene/Insert
  Gene/Insert name: Co-NF-kBCterm (alt name: Capsaspora NF-kB)
  Species: Capsaspora owczarzaki
  Insert size (bp): 2046
  Mutation: aa 542-1224
  Promoter: CMV
  Tag / fusion protein: FLAG-tagged fusion protein (N terminal on insert)
  Cloning method: Restriction Enzyme; 5′ cloning site EcoRI (not destroyed); 3′ cloning site XhoI (not destroyed)
  Sequencing primers: 5′ CMV promoter
Resource information
  A portion of this plasmid was derived from a plasmid made by: GenScript
Terms and licenses: Academic/Nonprofit Terms; Industry Terms: Not Available to Industry
Depositor comments: Codon optimized for human cell expression
How to cite: pcDNA-FLAG-Co-NF-kB-Cterm was a gift from Thomas Gilmore (Addgene plasmid # 180199 ; http://n2t.net/addgene:180199 ; RRID:Addgene_180199)
