[The description below was written by a language model from this plasmid's Addgene catalogue record and pLannotate feature annotations shown in this document.]
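Description:
pcDNA-FLAG-Co-NF-kB-Cterm is a mammalian expression plasmid of about 7.5 kb, built on a pcDNA-FLAG backbone. It produces a FLAG-tagged C-terminal portion of the NF-κB protein from the unicellular protist Capsaspora owczarzaki. It is maintained in E. coli through a high-copy ColE1/pUC-type origin with ampicillin selection (AmpR under its own bla promoter). An f1 origin is also present, which in principle allows single-stranded DNA production. For mammalian cells, an SV40 enhancer/early promoter drives a neomycin phosphotransferase gene followed by an SV40 poly(A) signal, giving a marker of the kind used for G418 selection of stable transfectants. The short fragments annotated as HIV-1 LTR, ble, lacI and bom look like incidental similarity hits or backbone remnants rather than functional parts.

The expression cassette uses the human CMV immediate-early enhancer and promoter, which spans the numbering origin in the sequenced record. This is followed by a T7 promoter and an N-terminal FLAG epitope. The insert is roughly 2 kb, cloned between EcoRI and XhoI sites that were both preserved. It encodes amino acids 542–1224 of Capsaspora NF-κB and is codon-optimised for human cells, with part of the plasmid derived from commercially synthesised DNA. The insert itself is not annotated in the feature table, but it fits the unannotated gap between the FLAG tag and the reverse-oriented SP6 promoter. A bovine growth hormone poly(A) signal terminates the transcript.

The plasmid is intended for expressing the isolated C-terminal region in mammalian cells, with the FLAG tag allowing detection or immunoprecipitation. It comes from a comparative study of protist NF-κB proteins and their evolutionary diversification.
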