Features (pLannotate 1.2.2; 21 found; start..end, strand, type, name):
     14..47      +  LTR            5' LTR (truncated) (fragment): truncated 5' long terminal repeat (LTR) from HIV-1
     63..81      +  promoter       T7 promoter: promoter for bacteriophage T7 RNA polymerase
    107..127     +  CDS            FLAG (fragment): FLAG® epitope tag, followed by an enterokinase cleavage site
   2241..2259    -  promoter       SP6 promoter: promoter for bacteriophage SP6 RNA polymerase
   2285..2509    +  polyA_signal   bGH poly(A) signal: bovine growth hormone polyadenylation signal
   2513..2534    +  promoter       SV40 promoter (fragment): SV40 enhancer and early promoter
   2555..2983    +  rep_origin     f1 ori (sequence partly withheld): f1 bacteriophage origin of replication; arrow indicates direction of (+) strand synthesis
   2997..3326    +  promoter       SV40 promoter: SV40 enhancer and early promoter
   3393..4184    +  CDS            neo: KKA2_KLEPN - Also known as kan, nptII. Experimental evidence at protein level: Swiss-Prot protein existence level 1. Resistance to kanamycin, neomycin, paromomycin, ribostamycin, butirosin and gentamicin B. From Klebsiella pneumoniae.
   4208..4366    +  CDS            ble (fragment): BLE_KLEPN - Experimental evidence at protein level: Swiss-Prot protein existence level 1. Binding protein with a strong affinity to the bleomycin family of antibiotics. Binds to CL990; an antimitotic-antibiotic compound. From Klebsiella pneumoniae.
   4361..4482    +  polyA_signal   SV40 poly(A) signal: SV40 polyadenylation signal
   4555..4571    -  protein_bind   lac operator: The lac repressor binds to the lac operator to inhibit transcription in E. coli. This inhibition can be relieved by adding lactose or isopropyl-β-D-thiogalactopyranoside (IPTG). lac repressor encoded by lacI
   4579..4609    -  promoter       lac promoter: promoter for the E. coli lac operon
   4624..4645    -  protein_bind   CAP binding site: CAP binding activates transcription in the presence of cAMP. E. coli catabolite activator protein
   4658..4750    -  CDS            lacI (fragment): lac repressor; lacI; The lac repressor binds to the lac operator to inhibit transcription in E. coli. This inhibition can be relieved by adding lactose or isopropyl-β-D-thiogalactopyranoside (IPTG).
   4933..5521    -  rep_origin     ori: high-copy-number ColE1/pMB1/pBR322/pUC origin of replication
   5692..6552    -  CDS            AmpR: β-lactamase; bla; confers resistance to ampicillin, carbenicillin, and related antibiotics
   6553..6657    -  promoter       AmpR promoter: bla
   6716..6768    -  misc_feature   bom (fragment): basis of mobility region from pBR322
   6923..7302    +  enhancer       CMV enhancer: human cytomegalovirus immediate early enhancer
   7303..18      +  promoter       CMV promoter (across the origin): human cytomegalovirus (CMV) immediate early promoter
>Addgene plasmid #180199 | pcDNA-FLAG-Co-NF-kB-Cterm | addgene full sequence | sequence record 356615 | Addgene NGS Result
GTCTATATAAGCAGAGCTCTCTGGCTAACTAGAGAACCCACTGCTTACTGGCTTATCGAAATTAATACGA
CTCACTATAGGGAGACCCAAGCTTGGTACCATGGACTACAAGGACGACGATGACAAGTTAACACGTGCTG
CAGATGCGAATTCAGATGGGTCCGACGGTGGAAATGGCTCTGGGAGTGGCCGAGGTAACAACGGAGGACA
CGATGGCTCTGACGCTAACAATAACGGCCGAGGCGGTGGCGGTGGGAGTTCTTCAAGTAAAGGCGGGGAC
GAACCGTTTAATTTTAATTCACTCATTCCAATGCACCAACACAAGCTTCATCAACTGGCGCTCTCCACGG
TAAGGGCTGTGCAAGGGTTCGCGGCCAGTGGGGATGCACGGTATCTGTTGGCCTTGCATAGACAGTTGCT
TGCAGCTCCGAACGAAAACGGTGACTCCCCGCTGCACACAGCAGTAGCACAGGGTAATCTCAGATCTACT
ATGGCATTGCTCCCATTGCTTGCGGCAGAAGATCTCCAAAGTGTGAACGACATGGGGGAAACTGTCTTGC
ATAGCGCTGTAATTGAGAAAAGGGCAGCCATAGCTCGGCTGCTTCTGGTCGCTGGCGCAGATCTTGGCCA
GAGTAATGCACGGAACTTTAATCGAAACAGCCTTCACTACCTTGCCCGGCATGGAGATAGGGCGACTGCA
ATGGCTGTGTTCGGCGTTTTTGGCAGTGCGCAAGCCCCACCAGCTAACACGAACACGCCCGCACAGGCAC
CGGCAGGCGAAACGAAGCCGAAACCAGCTGACTTGAGACTGTTGGCAAGGATTCAGGCGCAGGCTATAAA
AGCGCTCCTGGCCTGTGAACTCGAAACTGGGGCCACTCCCGCCCATTTGGCGATACGGGGTGGCCACTGG
CACGTCTTTGAAGCGTGTGCTAAGTTGGCGGCATCAGCACCCATACCCAAAGCCGCTGGTTCTCTTCTTT
CTATGGTCGCTGAAAAGAGTAGTGGACATAGTCTGTTGCACTCCTGCGTCCTGGCCAATAATGAGCAGGC
TGTTCGACTTCTTATAAATCTGGGGGCCTCTGGCAACGCTAGGGACTTCGGGAAGAACACGCCACTTCAC
CTGGCCGCACGACAAGGACACATCGGCATAGCCGCGCTGTTGGTAGAGGCAGGGGCTACCCTGAGTCTTA
ACGCCGTTAGCCAGACTCCCCTCGATGTTTTGACTTCAGAGGGTTCCGGATTGAGCAGAGATCAGCTCCG
GGCATTGGTAGCAGTCCTCCGAGGCGAGCTCAAATATGCCGACATGCGCGGCCGGCCAACCCTCCGAATG
CCGACTCACGCGGAGCTGCATAGCACGGCGGCCGCACTCACTTCCGCCTCCCCAGGGGCAGTCTCACTGG
CTGATTTCTACGCGGGCAAAAAGGCCTCAAGGAGCCCCGCCCCTCTCGGTGCTTCCTCAAGTCTTCTTAG
TAGTACTGGAGCTTCTGCGGCTGGCGCCTCTGCGCCCACGATAGCGGCGGTGCATGCCGCGAGCGCAACA
CCGGTAGAGCGCACCAGCATGAACAATGACGATGATTACGTTCTCCTTGAGAAGGACGCGCCTTACCCTG
TTGAGCAGCAGCCTCACGGGAAGCGCAACAAGCATTCTCACCACAGATTCACCCGGTCCAGTCACGGCTC
ACAGGATAAAGATGAGCTTAAAAAAGATAAGGATGACCCGAAAAAAGAAAAAGAGCCGAAGGAACTGTCA
AAATTCACACTGAAAGAGGCGTTTGTGGACGGTACGAATTTTTGGGAACTTACTCGGAAATTCGCTGGGA
AGAAGAAAATGGCTTCAGCAAGTACTGGCGAGATGGAGCCGTTGAGTCCGGAACGACCACTCAGTCCGAC
CAATGCGGGAAGTGGGGCTGCCTCACCTTTTAACCAAGCTAAGGAACAAGTTAGCCCCGGTGCTGTACCT
CCAACAGGTCTTGAGAAGCTTGTCAACAAGCTCATGGACGCTTCAGAGGCTACCCTCTCAAGTCAACCAG
CTGAGGCCGTGACGCCCGAACAGAAACTGGCTGAAAAACTTGAAAAATTGGGACTGGCACCTGCGTCTAC
CACTAGTGCGCCGCCACCGCACCCAAAAGTTGCTGCTCTGAATGCGCAGTCTGTCGAAGATGCGCGGAAG
ACTTCTACCCATGCCCTTTACTCCGTTGATTAACTCGAGCGCGCTCGAGCATGCATCTAGAGGGCCCTAT
TCTATAGTGTCACCTAAATGCTAGAGCTCGCTGATCAGCCTCGACTGTGCCTTCTAGTTGCCAGCCATCT
GTTGTTTGCCCCTCCCCCGTGCCTTCCTTGACCCTGGAAGGTGCCACTCCCACTGTCCTTTCCTAATAAA
ATGAGGAAATTGCATCGCATTGTCTGAGTAGGTGTCATTCTATTCTGGGGGGTGGGGTGGGGCAGGACAG
CAAGGGGGAGGATTGGGAAGACAATAGCAGGCATGCTGGGGATGCGGTGGGCTCTATGGCTTCTGAGGCG
GAAAGAACCAGCTGGGGCTCTAGGGGGTATCCCC
[124 nt withheld, positions 2555-2678]
C
[91 nt withheld, positions 2680-2770]
A
[49 nt withheld, positions 2772-2820]
CCTTTGACGTTGGAGTCCACGTTCTTT
[37 nt withheld, positions 2848-2884]
ACCCTATCTCGGTCTATTCTTTTGATTTATAAGGGATTTTGCCGATTTCGGCCTATTGGTTAAAAAATGA
GCTGATTTAACAAAAATTTAACGCGAATTAATTCTGTGGAATGTGTGTCAGTTAGGGTGTGGAAAGTCCC
CAGGCTCCCCAGCAGGCAGAAGTATGCAAAGCATGCATCTCAATTAGTCAGCAACCAGGTGTGGAAAGTC
CCCAGGCTCCCCAGCAGGCAGAAGTATGCAAAGCATGCATCTCAATTAGTCAGCAACCATAGTCCCGCCC
CTAACTCCGCCCATCCCGCCCCTAACTCCGCCCAGTTCCGCCCATTCTCCGCCCCATGGCTGACTAATTT
TTTTTATTTATGCAGAGGCCGAGGCCGCCTCTGCCTCTGAGCTATTCCAGAAGTAGTGAGGAGGCTTTTT
TGGAGGCCTAGGCTTTTGCAAAAAGCTCCCGGGAGCTTGTATATCCATTTTCGGATCTGATCAAGAGACA
GGATGAGGATCGTTTCGCATGATTGAACAAGATGGATTGCACGCAGGTTCTCCGGCCGCTTGGGTGGAGA
GGCTATTCGGCTATGACTGGGCACAACAGACAATCGGCTGCTCTGATGCCGCCGTGTTCCGGCTGTCAGC
GCAGGGGCGCCCGGTTCTTTTTGTCAAGACCGACCTGTCCGGTGCCCTGAATGAACTGCAGGACGAGGCA
GCGCGGCTATCGTGGCTGGCCACGACGGGCGTTCCTTGCGCAGCTGTGCTCGACGTTGTCACTGAAGCGG
GAAGGGACTGGCTGCTATTGGGCGAAGTGCCGGGGCAGGATCTCCTGTCATCTCACCTTGCTCCTGCCGA
GAAAGTATCCATCATGGCTGATGCAATGCGGCGGCTGCATACGCTTGATCCGGCTACCTGCCCATTCGAC
CACCAAGCGAAACATCGCATCGAGCGAGCACGTACTCGGATGGAAGCCGGTCTTGTCGATCAGGATGATC
TGGACGAAGAGCATCAGGGGCTCGCGCCAGCCGAACTGTTCGCCAGGCTCAAGGCGCGCATGCCCGACGG
CGAGGATCTCGTCGTGACCCATGGCGATGCCTGCTTGCCGAATATCATGGTGGAAAATGGCCGCTTTTCT
GGATTCATCGACTGTGGCCGGCTGGGTGTGGCGGACCGCTATCAGGACATAGCGTTGGCTACCCGTGATA
TTGCTGAAGAGCTTGGCGGCGAATGGGCTGACCGCTTCCTCGTGCTTTACGGTATCGCCGCTCCCGATTC
GCAGCGCATCGCCTTCTATCGCCTTCTTGACGAGTTCTTCTGAGCGGGACTCTGGGGTTCGAAATGACCG
ACCAAGCGACGCCCAACCTGCCATCACGAGATTTCGATTCCACCGCCGCCTTCTATGAAAGGTTGGGCTT
CGGAATCGTTTTCCGGGACGCCGGCTGGATGATCCTCCAGCGCGGGGATCTCATGCTGGAGTTCTTCGCC
CACCCCAACTTGTTTATTGCAGCTTATAATGGTTACAAATAAAGCAATAGCATCACAAATTTCACAAATA
AAGCATTTTTTTCACTGCATTCTAGTTGTGGTTTGTCCAAACTCATCAATGTATCTTATCATGTCTGTAT
ACCGTCGACCTCTAGCTAGAGCTTGGCGTAATCATGGTCATAGCTGTTTCCTGTGTGAAATTGTTATCCG
CTCACAATTCCACACAACATACGAGCCGGAAGCATAAAGTGTAAAGCCTGGGGTGCCTAATGAGTGAGCT
AACTCACATTAATTGCGTTGCGCTCACTGCCCGCTTTCCAGTCGGGAAACCTGTCGTGCCAGCTGCATTA
ATGAATCGGCCAACGCGCGGGGAGAGGCGGTTTGCGTATTGGGCGCTCTTCCGCTTCCTCGCTCACTGAC
TCGCTGCGCTCGGTCGTTCGGCTGCGGCGAGCGGTATCAGCTCACTCAAAGGCGGTAATACGGTTATCCA
CAGAATCAGGGGATAACGCAGGAAAGAACATGTGAGCAAAAGGCCAGCAAAAGGCCAGGAACCGTAAAAA
GGCCGCGTTGCTGGCGTTTTTCCATAGGCTCCGCCCCCCTGACGAGCATCACAAAAATCGACGCTCAAGT
CAGAGGTGGCGAAACCCGACAGGACTATAAAGATACCAGGCGTTTCCCCCTGGAAGCTCCCTCGTGCGCT
CTCCTGTTCCGACCCTGCCGCTTACCGGATACCTGTCCGCCTTTCTCCCTTCGGGAAGCGTGGCGCTTTC
TCATAGCTCACGCTGTAGGTATCTCAGTTCGGTGTAGGTCGTTCGCTCCAAGCTGGGCTGTGTGCACGAA
CCCCCCGTTCAGCCCGACCGCTGCGCCTTATCCGGTAACTATCGTCTTGAGTCCAACCCGGTAAGACACG
ACTTATCGCCACTGGCAGCAGCCACTGGTAACAGGATTAGCAGAGCGAGGTATGTAGGCGGTGCTACAGA
GTTCTTGAAGTGGTGGCCTAACTACGGCTACACTAGAAGAACAGTATTTGGTATCTGCGCTCTGCTGAAG
CCAGTTACCTTCGGAAAAAGAGTTGGTAGCTCTTGATCCGGCAAACAAACCACCGCTGGTAGCGGTGGTT
TTTTTGTTTGCAAGCAGCAGATTACGCGCAGAAAAAAAGGATCTCAAGAAGATCCTTTGATCTTTTCTAC
GGGGTCTGACGCTCAGTGGAACGAAAACTCACGTTAAGGGATTTTGGTCATGAGATTATCAAAAAGGATC
TTCACCTAGATCCTTTTAAATTAAAAATGAAGTTTTAAATCAATCTAAAGTATATATGAGTAAACTTGGT
CTGACAGTTACCAATGCTTAATCAGTGAGGCACCTATCTCAGCGATCTGTCTATTTCGTTCATCCATAGT
TGCCTGACTCCCCGTCGTGTAGATAACTACGATACGGGAGGGCTTACCATCTGGCCCCAGTGCTGCAATG
ATACCGCGAGACCCACGCTCACCGGCTCCAGATTTATCAGCAATAAACCAGCCAGCCGGAAGGGCCGAGC
GCAGAAGTGGTCCTGCAACTTTATCCGCCTCCATCCAGTCTATTAATTGTTGCCGGGAAGCTAGAGTAAG
TAGTTCGCCAGTTAATAGTTTGCGCAACGTTGTTGCCATTGCTACAGGCATCGTGGTGTCACGCTCGTCG
TTTGGTATGGCTTCATTCAGCTCCGGTTCCCAACGATCAAGGCGAGTTACATGATCCCCCATGTTGTGCA
AAAAAGCGGTTAGCTCCTTCGGTCCTCCGATCGTTGTCAGAAGTAAGTTGGCCGCAGTGTTATCACTCAT
GGTTATGGCAGCACTGCATAATTCTCTTACTGTCATGCCATCCGTAAGATGCTTTTCTGTGACTGGTGAG
TACTCAACCAAGTCATTCTGAGAATAGTGTATGCGGCGACCGAGTTGCTCTTGCCCGGCGTCAATACGGG
ATAATACCGCGCCACATAGCAGAACTTTAAAAGTGCTCATCATTGGAAAACGTTCTTCGGGGCGAAAACT
CTCAAGGATCTTACCGCTGTTGAGATCCAGTTCGATGTAACCCACTCGTGCACCCAACTGATCTTCAGCA
TCTTTTACTTTCACCAGCGTTTCTGGGTGAGCAAAAACAGGAAGGCAAAATGCCGCAAAAAAGGGAATAA
GGGCGACACGGAAATGTTGAATACTCATACTCTTCCTTTTTCAATATTATTGAAGCATTTATCAGGGTTA
TTGTCTCATGAGCGGATACATATTTGAATGTATTTAGAAAAATAAACAAATAGGGGTTCCGCGCACATTT
CCCCGAAAAGTGCCACCTGACGTCGACGGATCGGGAGATCTCCCGATCCCCTATGGTGCACTCTCAGTAC
AATCTGCTCTGATGCCGCATAGTTAAGCCAGTATCTGCTCCCTGCTTGTGTGTTGGAGGTCGCTGAGTAG
TGCGCGAGCAAAATTTAAGCTACAACAAGGCAAGGCTTGACCGACAATTGCATGAAGAATCTGCTTAGGG
TTAGGCGTTTTGCGCTGCTTCGCGATGTACGGGCCAGATATACGCGTTGACATTGATTATTGACTAGTTA
TTAATAGTAATCAATTACGGGGTCATTAGTTCATAGCCCATATATGGAGTTCCGCGTTACATAACTTACG
GTAAATGGCCCGCCTGGCTGACCGCCCAACGACCCCCGCCCATTGACGTCAATAATGACGTATGTTCCCA
TAGTAACGCCAATAGGGACTTTCCATTGACGTCAATGGGTGGAGTATTTACGGTAAACTGCCCACTTGGC
AGTACATCAAGTGTATCATATGCCAAGTACGCCCCCTATTGACGTCAATGACGGTAAATGGCCCGCCTGG
CATTATGCCCAGTACATGACCTTATGGGACTTTCCTACTTGGCAGTACATCTACGTATTAGTCATCGCTA
TTACCATGGTGATGCGGTTTTGGCAGTACATCAATGGGCGTGGATAGCGGTTTGACTCACGGGGATTTCC
AAGTCTCCACCCCATTGACGTCAATGGGAGTTTGTTTTGGCACCAAAATCAACGGGACTTTCCAAAATGT
CGTAACAACTCCGCCCCATTGACGCAAATGGGCGGTAGGCGTGTACGGTGGGAG
